Addgene plasmid #115531: pCHKU20.1-2.2
Purpose: Expression of a fungal biosynthetic gene cluster
Depositing lab: Ronald Davis. Depositing organization: Stanford University. Publication: HEx: A heterologous expression platform for the discovery of fungal natural products. Harvey CJB, Tang M, Schlecht U, Horecka J, Fischer CR, Lin HC, Li J, Naughton B, Cherry J, Miranda M, Li YF, Chu AM, Hennessy JR, Vandova GA, Inglis D, Aiyar RS, Steinmetz LM, Davis RW, Medema MH, Sattely E, Khosla C, St Onge RP, Tang Y, Hillenmeyer ME. Sci Adv. 2018 Apr 11;4(4):eaar5459. doi: 10.1126/sciadv.aar5459. eCollection 2018 Apr. PubMed 29651464.
Backbone
  Vector backbone: pCHINT2A
  Vector type: Yeast Expression
  Selectable markers: URA3
Growth in bacteria
  Bacterial resistance: Ampicillin, 100 μg/mL
  Growth temperature: 37°C
  Growth strain: DH5alpha
  Copy number: High Copy
Gene/Insert
  Gene/Insert name: S_cerevisiae_ADH2-ORF1, S_bayanus_ADH2-ORF2, PCK1-ORF3, MLS1-ORF4, S_paradoxus_ADH2-ORF5, S_kudeiaveseii_ADH2-ORF6 (alt name: Tailoring genes for cluster TC11)
  Species: Stereum hirsutum
  Cloning method: Unknown
Terms and licenses: Academic/Nonprofit Terms; Industry Terms: Not Available to Industry
Depositor comments: insert sizes: 891, 1578, 1578, 1512, 996, 1284
How to cite: pCHKU20.1-2.2 was a gift from Ronald Davis (Addgene plasmid # 115531 ; http://n2t.net/addgene:115531 ; RRID:Addgene_115531)
