[The description below was written by a language model from this plasmid's Addgene catalogue record and pLannotate feature annotations shown in this document.]
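Description:
pCHKU20.1-2.2 is an approximately 18.2 kb yeast expression shuttle plasmid built on the pCHINT2A backbone and made for a heterologous expression platform used to discover fungal natural products. It replicates in E. coli from a high-copy ColE1/pUC-type origin with ampicillin selection (AmpR under its bla promoter). In Saccharomyces cerevisiae it is maintained episomally through the 2μ origin, with selection by the URA3 auxotrophic marker, which is also counterselectable with 5-FOA. Short pBluescript multiple cloning site remnants, a T3 promoter, and small bom and rop fragments are backbone leftovers.

The payload is a set of six open reading frames described as the tailoring genes of biosynthetic cluster TC11 from the basidiomycete Stereum hirsutum. Each ORF is paired with its own yeast promoter: ADH2 promoters from S. cerevisiae, S. bayanus, S. paradoxus and S. kudriavzevii (spelled differently in the record), plus the PCK1 and MLS1 promoters. The depositor lists the inserts at roughly 0.9 to 1.6 kb each. ADH2, PCK1 and MLS1 are glucose-repressed genes, so their promoters are generally expected to switch on together once glucose is depleted. Using orthologous ADH2 promoters from several Saccharomyces species limits sequence repetition within a multigene plasmid.

The automated annotation does not label the promoters or most of the ORFs. It does detect ADH2 and ADH1 terminators, and one coding region resembling a Postia placenta cytochrome P450, which fits a tailoring enzyme. Small fragments matching the yeast CTR2, MHO1 and GRS2 genes probably represent flanking sequence carried along with promoter or terminator parts. The sequencing-derived and depositor sequences differ slightly in length but share the same feature order. The record does not state the cluster's core enzyme or its product.
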