Features (pLannotate 1.2.2; 17 found; start..end, strand, type, name):
   1392..1691    +  terminator     ADH2 terminator: transcription terminator for the S. cerevisiae alcohol dehydrogenase 2 (ADH2) gene
   2499..3917    +  CDS            CYP074 (fragment): CY074_POSPM - Also known as CYP5158B2 From Postia placenta (strain ATCC 44394 / Madison 698-R) (Brown rot fungus) (Poria monticola).
   4323..4538    +  promoter       URA3 promoter: S. cerevisiae URA3
   4539..5342    +  CDS            URA3: orotidine-5'-phosphate decarboxylase, required for uracil biosynthesis; S. cerevisiae URA3; yeast auxotrophic marker, counterselectable with 5-fluoroorotic acid (5-FOA)
   5421..5472    +  misc_feature   bom (fragment): basis of mobility region from pBR322
   7782..7949    +  CDS            CTR2 (fragment): CTR2_YEAST - Experimental evidence at protein level: Swiss-Prot protein existence level 1. Provides bioavailable copper via mobilization of vacuolar copper stores and export to the cytoplasm. From Saccharomyces cerevisiae (strain ATCC 204508 / S288c) (Baker's yeast).
  10202..10384   -  CDS            MHO1 (fragment): MHO1_YEAST - Experimental evidence at protein level: Swiss-Prot protein existence level 1. Plays a role in haploid invasive growth under conditions of nutrient insufficiency, suggesting that the function of the MEMO1 family in cell motility/invasion is conserved across species. From Saccharomyces cerevisiae (strain ATCC 204508 / S288c) (Baker's yeast).
  11859..12046   +  terminator     ADH1 terminator: S. cerevisiae ADH1; transcription terminator for the S. cerevisiae alcohol dehydrogenase 1 (ADH1) gene
  13978..14334   -  CDS            GRS2 (fragment): SYG2_YEAST - Experimental evidence at protein level: Swiss-Prot protein existence level 1. Catalyzes the ATP-dependent ligation of glycine to the 3'-end of its cognate tRNA, via the formation of an aminoacyl-adenylate intermediate (Gly-AMP) (PubMed:23816885). Also produces diadenosine tetraphosphate (Ap4A), a universal pleiotropic signaling molecule needed for cell regulation pathways, by direct condensation of 2 ATPs. Thereby, may play a special role in Ap4A homeostasis (By similarity). From Saccharomyces cerevisiae (strain ATCC 204508 / S288c) (Baker's yeast).
  14332..14355   -  misc_feature   MCS (fragment): pBluescript multiple cloning site
  14368..14386   -  promoter       T3 promoter: promoter for bacteriophage T3 RNA polymerase
  14725..15313   -  rep_origin     ori: high-copy-number ColE1/pMB1/pBR322/pUC origin of replication
  15484..16344   -  CDS            AmpR: β-lactamase; bla; confers resistance to ampicillin, carbenicillin, and related antibiotics
  16345..16449   -  promoter       AmpR promoter: bla
  16476..17818   -  rep_origin     2μ ori: yeast 2μ plasmid origin of replication
  17886..17918   +  CDS            rop (fragment): Rop protein, which maintains plasmids at low copy number; rop
  18153..18213   -  misc_feature   MCS (fragment): pBluescript multiple cloning site
>Addgene plasmid #115531 | pCHKU20.1-2.2 | depositor full sequence | sequence record 217869 | pCHKU20.1-2.2 sequence 18221 bps
TATCTAAAAATTGCCTTATGATCCGTCTCTCCGGTTACAGCCTGTGTAACTGATTAATCCTGCCTTTCTA
ATCACCATTCTAATGTTTTAATTAAGGGATTTTGTCTTCATTAACGGCTTTCGCTCATAAAAATGTTATG
ACGTTTTGCCCGCAGGCGGGAAACCATCCACTTCACGAGACTGATCTCCTCTGCCGGAACACCGGGCATC
TCCAACTTATAAGTTGGAGAAATAAGAGAATTTCAGATTGAGAGAATGAAAAAAAAAAAAAAAAAAAAGG
CAGAGGAGAGCATAGAAATGGGGTTCACTTTTTGGTAAAGCTATAGCATGCCTATCACATATAAATAGAG
TGCCAGTAGCGACTTTTTTCACACTCGAAATACTCTTACTACTGCTCTCTTGTTGTTTTTATCACTTCTT
GTTTCTTCTTGGTAAATAGAATATCAAGCTACAAAAAGCATACAATCAACTATCAACTATTAACTATATC
GTAATACACAATGCTTCTTCTTCTACTATTCTCTTTTGGGTGCTCCATCTTGGAACCTACCTTGTATCAT
GTATACACTTTATATCTATTCACCTTGACTGACTACAAGACCATTTTTATTCCGATTACGGTTTTCGCCT
GCTCTACAGCTCCCATACATTCGATCTCCAATCTTTTCCATGGAAGCACATGGATATGGATGCACCTACT
GATGTGTAATGTCTCGAATCAACTGAGAGGGGAGCAGGAAGACGCCGTGAATCGACCATGGAGACCACTG
CCGTCGACCCGGATGACCAAGAGGCAAGCCACGACGCTCCGGTGGGCTATGGTGGTGTTATGCCTGCTCT
ACTCTTCCGCCTATGGTCACCGATTAGCATACGTTACTGTCGGCCTTTTCATCACAACATACGTATACGA
CGATCTAGGGTTCTCTCAGAGTCCGCTCGGAAAAAGCTTTTGTAACGTTGGTGGTTATGCGACTTTCGAG
ATCGGCGCCACAAAGATCATGGGTGCAGAACACGAGCTAGACACTACCTCACTTGCGTCCGTCTTTCTTA
GCGGCATGGTGATATTTACTACTATCCAAGTACAGGACTATCCCGACATCGAAGGCGACACAGCGTCTGG
TCGGGTCACCTTTCCAATTTATGCACCCGAGTTCTCGCGATTATTCACTCTGTCATCGATCATTATCTGG
TCCTTCGCCTTGTCATGGTTCTGGGATATCGGCATCCTGAGTCAGTGCTTTCTCGCAGGATTGGGAGTAT
ACGTCGGTGCTCGTTACTATCTCCATCGGACACCAATCGCGGATAAAAAATCATACAAGCTCTTCAACGT
TTGGCTGGTGCTGATACATCTTCTTCCACTCCACGCCCGCATCCGTGTGTTTCTCTATTAGGCGGATCTC
TTATGTCTTTACGATTTATAGTTTTCATTATCAAGTATGCCTATATTAGTATATAGCATCTTTAGATGAC
AGTGTTCGAAGTTTCACGAATAAAAGATAATATTCTACTTTTTGCTCCCACCGCGTTTGCTAGCACGAGT
GAACACCATCCCTCGCCTGTGAGTTGTACCCATTCCTCTAAACTGTAGACATGGTAGCTTCAGCAGTGTT
CGTTATGTACGGCATCCTCCAACAAACAGTCGGTTATAGTTTGTCCTGCTCCTCTGAATCGTCTCCCTCG
ATATTTCTCATTTTCCTTCGCATGCCAGCATTGAAATGATCGAAGTTCAATGATGAAACGGTAATTCTTC
TGTCATTTACTCATCTCATCTCATCAAGTTATATAATTCTATACGGATGTAATTTTTCACTTTTCGTCTT
GACGTCCACCCTATAATTTCAATTATTGAACCCTCACGATCCAGTTCTCCAGTGACACAGCCTTTATCTG
GTCAAACCTTTCTTTCTAATCACCTATGCTGATGCTTAATTAAGGGATTTTTGTCTCCATCAACGGCATG
CGCCCAAAAATGACGTTTTTTTTAACCCATAGACACGAAACTACCCATTTTCCACCGGCCTGACCTACCA
CCGGAACAACGGCCATCTCCAACTTGCAAGTTGGGGAAATTAAGAGCATCGCAGGTTTAATGGAAGAAAA
AAAAAAGGTACAGCACAGCGCAAATGGAGTTAGTTCCCTTATGTCACACACTCACACACAGTCGGTCAGA
TCAAGCATACTGGGTGCGTATAAATAGAGTGGCCATTGCCACCCTGTTTATCTCAAAATCTGTCTTGTTA
GTGGTCTTCTCCCTTTTTCAGGTTACAATTCTCTTGTTTCTACTTAGTATATAAGTATATCAAGCTATAT
TAAGCATACTATCAACTGTCAACTCTATCCTCAAAATACAATACAAAATGAAGCGCTTGCCTTGCATTGC
CCTTTCACCCTACGCCCATCTTCCTACGCTGCGCATCATGAACTATATGCTATCCTTTCTCGTTCTACTT
GTATCACTTTTGATGCTCAGAATCATACTGAAGAGGAACACAGACAACTCTGGTGCCCATCATTATCCTC
CTGGTCCGCCCGCAATACCCGTCCTTGGTAATATCATGACTATTCCGAACACGGGACCATGGAAATTATT
CTCAAAGCTTCATCGTGACTACGGAGAACCTATCTTCTTTTGGGGCTTAGGGAACAGCATCCTTGTTCTC
AGCACAATGACTTCCATAACAGATCTCCTCGACAAGCGAGGGGAGAACTATTCTCATCGGCCGGTATTGA
CTGTTTTAGGAGAACTGATGGGATTGGATCGTAGCATGCCGATGTTACCGTACGGGCGTGAGTGGCGAGA
GCAGAGAAAGCTCGCCCACGTTGCCTTGAACCCATCTGCCGTGAGAAAGTATCACATCGTGCAGGAGAAC
CTAGCTTCTGTATTGGCGCTTGGTATTCTCACAAACCCCGAAGGATTCTTTGATAATGTACGACTTTACG
CGGAGCGCATAATATTCTCTGTGGTATACGGTGTGTACATCGATGGTTCCAATAATGAGTATGTCACTCA
GGCAGAAGAAACCATGAAAATTGTGGGAGACGCAATGGTACCAGGAGCGTTCATCTGTGACTTGTTGCCT
TGGATGAAGCATCTTCCTTCGTGGTTGCCATTTCGAAAGCAAGCACATTATGGGAGAAGTATGATTGAAG
CCCTTGTGACCAAACCCTTCGAACACGTTCAACGAGAGATGATGACGAATATCGCTGCACCATCTCTCAC
TCGAGAACTATTGACTTTGCAACGTAACGATTTCGCGTCTTTTGAGAGCTCCGTTAAGTGGGCGACTGGA
TCTTTATATGGTGGTAGGCATAACATTTGGGTCTTTTCAAAGAATTTTTGTCTCGCACTGACGGGAACTG
GACTGTCAGCGGGCGGCGAAACGACTTACGCCACCATCCTTACTTTCATGATGGCAATGGCAATGAATCC
CGAAACTCAACGTAAAGCCCAAAAGGAGGTCGATGAGGTTATAGGGATACATAGACTTCCCGTCGTCTCG
GACAAGACACAGCTGAAATACGTAGCAGCTGTCATCAACGAGACAATGAGATGGCATCCTGTGTTACCGC
TGGGCATCGCTCGCCGTACGGACCATGACGATGTGTACATGGGATACTTCATACCAAAGAATACTGTTGT
TTTTCCTAATGCATGGGCGCTCACAAGGAGGCACAGCGACACGTACGATCCAGAACAATTCATCCCGGAA
CGTTTTATCGACCCTTCCGAAGCAACGGACGATCCTTCCACTTATTTGTTTGGATTTGGAAGAAGAGTCT
GTCCGGGTAAATCTCTGGCGGAGAACTCGGTATTCATTGCAATCGCGACTATCCTATCTGCCCTAGATAT
CTCAGAAGACCCGGACAGTAGAATAACCCCAGCATTTACGGAAGCTTTAGTAAGGTATGATTCTCCCCGG
GAGCTCTACAAATGAACAAATCGCTCTTAAATATATACCTAAAGAACATTAAAGCTATATTATAAGCAAA
GATACGTAAATTTTGCTTATATTATTATACACATATCATATTTCTATATTTTTAAGATTTGGTTATATAA
TGTACGTAATGCAAAGGAAATAAATTTTATACATTATTGAACAGCGTCCAAGTAACTACATTATGTGCAC
TAATAGTTTAGCGTCGTGAAGACTTTATTGTGTCGCGAAAAGTAAAAATTTTAAAAATTAGAGCACCTTG
AACTTGCGAAAAAGGTTCTCATCAACTGTTTAAAAGGAGGATATCAGGTCCTATTTCTGACAAACAATAT
ACAAATTTAGTTTCAAAGATGAATCAGTGCGCGAAGGACATAACTCATTCAATTCAATTCATCATTTTTT
TTTTATTCTTTTTTTTGATTTCGGTTTCTTTGAAATTTTTTTGATTCGGTAATCTCCGAACAGAAGGAAG
AACGAAGGAAGGAGCACAGACTTAGATTGGTATATATACGCATATGTAGTGTTGAAGAAACATGAAATTG
CCCAGTATTCTTAACCCAACTGCACAGAACAAAAACCTGCAGGAAACGAAGATAAATCATGTCGAAAGCT
ACATATAAGGAACGTGCTGCTACTCATCCTAGTCCTGTTGCTGCCAAGCTATTTAATATCATGCACGAAA
AGCAAACAAACTTGTGTGCTTCATTGGATGTTCGTACCACCAAGGAATTACTGGAGTTAGTTGAAGCATT
AGGTCCCAAAATTTGTTTACTAAAAACACATGTGGATATCTTGACTGATTTTTCCATGGAGGGCACAGTT
AAGCCGCTAAAGGCATTATCCGCCAAGTACAATTTTTTACTCTTCGAAGACAGAAAATTTGCTGACATTG
GTAATACAGTCAAATTGCAGTACTCTGCGGGTGTATACAGAATAGCAGAATGGGCAGACATTACGAATGC
ACACGGTGTGGTGGGCCCAGGTATTGTTAGCGGTTTGAAGCAGGCGGCAGAAGAAGTAACAAAGGAACCT
AGAGGCCTTTTGATGTTAGCAGAATTGTCATGCAAGGGCTCCCTATCTACTGGAGAATATACTAAGGGTA
CTGTTGACATTGCGAAGAGCGACAAAGATTTTGTTATCGGCTTTATTGCTCAAAGAGACATGGGTGGAAG
AGATGAAGGTTACGATTGGTTGATTATGACACCCGGTGTGGGTTTAGATGACAAGGGAGACGCATTGGGT
CAACAGTATAGAACCGTGGATGATGTGGTCTCTACAGGATCTGACATTATTATTGTTGGAAGAGGACTAT
TTGCAAAGGGAAGGGATGCTAAGGTAGAGGGTGAACGTTACAGAAAAGCAGGCTGGGAAGCATATTTGAG
AAGATGCGGCCAGCAAAACTAAAAAACTGTATTATAAGTAAATGCATGTATACTAAACTCACAAATTAGA
GCTTCAATTTAATTATATCAGTTATTACCCTATGCGGTGTGAAATACCGCACAGATGCGTAAGGAGAAAA
TACCGCATCAGGATAGGAAAAAACCGAGCTTCCTTTCATCCGGCGCGGCTGTGTTCTACATATCACTGAA
GCTCCGGGTATTTTAAGTTATACAAGGGAAAGATGCCGGCTAGACTAGCAAGTTTTAGGCTGCTTAACAT
TATGGATAGGCGGATAAAGGGCCCAAACAGGATTGTAAAGCTTAGACGCTTCTGGTTGGACAATGGTACG
TTTGTGTATTAAGTAAGGCTTGGCTGGGGATAGCAACATTGGGCAGAGTATAGAAGACCACAAAAAAAAG
GTATATAAGGGCAGAGAAGTCTTTGTAATGTGTGTAACTTCTCTTCCATGTGTAATCAGTATTTCTACTT
ACTTCTTAAATATACAGAAGTAAGACAGATAACCAACAGCCTTTCCCAGATATACATATATATCTTTATT
TCAGCTTAAACAATAATTATATTTGTTTAACTCAAAAATAAAAAAAAAAAACCAAACTCACGCAACTAAT
TATTCCATAATAAAATAACAACATGGCGACTGTCATGTATTCTCTTCTCGTTACGAACTGCACCGTAGTT
CACGTTGCTGTGCTCATTTCAATCGTGCTTGTATACCGCAGGCTTTTTGTAGGACGGAGATCTTCTCTTG
ATCCGTTGCCCTATCCAGATGAAGAACCGGAGTGGATATGGGGTCACGAAAAACGCGTTTATGACAGCCC
TCCAGGGCAGGCGTACTTACGGTGGATGAAGAGTGTTGGGCATACCTACCGCATTCGTGCTGCCCTTGGT
GCCCCTGACGTTCTTGTTCTGGGCGATCCGCTCGCCATTTCTTATATTCTCCAAGAGAAAATTTACGACT
ACCACCATAGCGCTGTGGTACGCCCTAGGGTGGCTCGCTTCCTGGGAAAAGGCTTAGGTTGGGTCGAGGG
AGAATCAGAGCATAAACGAATGAGACGTCTTGTCAGCCCTGCATTCTCGGCGCAAACCGTTAAAGACATG
GAAGGCGAAATATTTCAAGCGACGTCTACGGCTAGTCTCAATATCGAGGACTCGGACGGTGAAATTGGCG
TAAACATATTGTCATGGACAAATCGAATGACCCTGAATTCCATTGGACGCGTCGCATTCTTGTACGATTT
CGAAGCCGGGAAGAGCCGCGAGGCACAGCTTATATTGGACACAAGGCGGAAGTCGCTAACCGGTATTGCT
CGATACGCCTCGTTCTTAACTCTGATGATGCTCAGGCGGTTCCCTGCTCTCAATAGCCTTCCTGTACCCG
CCCTTCAGGCGCAAAGCCTAGTCACGACAACCATAAAGTCTGTCGTGGCCAAGGAGATCATAGCGAGAGG
TTCTTCAACATCTGATCTCCGAACTCGAGGCAAGGACCTGCTAAGCAGACTCTTGGTAGCCCATGATGAG
CAGCACCTTTCAGTCGAGGAACTACATGAGCACATATCGACATTTTTAGTTTCTGGACAGGAAACTACGA
GCCAAACGGTCGCGTTCTCCATCTTCGAGCTTTCCCGTCACCCAGAGATCCAACAGCGTCTCAGAGAAGA
GTTGGACACATCTTACCCATCTTCTACAGGCACGCCGCAGTCACAGCTACCTTATCTGGATGCCGTGCTT
AAGGAAACACTAAGGATGTATCCTGCCCTTCCGTACATGGAACGTGTCGCAACTAAATCTGATAGAATTC
CGCTTCAAACGCCCATCAGTCACGGTGGAGATCAGGCGCTACGGGACATTCGTGTTGAAAAGGGTCAGAC
CGTCATCATCCCAATCATATCTCTTCACCGCTCTGATGCTATCTGGGGCGATGGAAGTGTCTTTCGTCCC
GAACGATGGCTTGAAGCTTTACCTCATGAGGCACAGCGTCTTCCAGGGTGGTCCAACTTACTTGCATTCA
GTGATGGACCCAGAGCATGCCCTGGAATGCGAATGGCGATATTTGGGTCAAAGCTTATATTAAGCTCTCT
TGTCAAGAAATATCGCATAGAAAGTAATAACTCAGAAGTAGTTCTCAGGATTTCGTCAAGTTTGCAGCCT
TGGGTGATTGATGATTCGGACCAAGGTCCGCAAGTGCCTGTAACGCTGCACATGCGGTAAAGTGCTTTTA
ACTAAGAATTATTAGTCTTTTCTGCTTATTTTTTCATCATAGTTTAGAACACTTTATATTAACGAATAGT
TTATGAATCTATTTAGGTTTAAAAATTGATACAGTTTTATAAGTTACTTTTTCAAAGACTCGTGCTGTCT
ATTGCATAATGCACTGGAAGGGGAAAAAAAAGGTGCACACGCGTGGCTTTTTCTTGAATTTGCAGTTTGA
AAAATAACTACATGGATGATAAGAAAACATGGAGTACAGTCACTTTGAGAACCTTCAATCAGCTGGTAAC
GTCTTCGTTAATTGGATACTCAAAAAAGATGGATAGCATGAATCACAAGATGGAAGGAAATGCGGGCCAC
GACCACAGTGATATGCATATGGGAGATGGAGATGATACCTCCATTGGGCCGATGAAGTTAGTCGACGGAT
AGAAGCGGTTGTCCCCTTTCCCGGCGAGCCGGCAGTCGGGCCGAGGTTCGGATAAATTTTGTATTGTGTT
TTGATTCTGTCATGAGTATTACTTATGTTCTCTTTAGGTAACCCCAGGTTAATCAATCACAGTTTCATAC
CGGCTAGTATTCAAATTATGACTTTTCTTCTGCAGTGTCAGCCTTACGACGATTATCTATGAGCTTTGAA
TATAGTTTGCCGTGATTCGTATCTTTAATTGGATAATAAAATGCGAAGGATCGATGACCCTTATTATTAT
TTTTCTACACTGGCTACCGATTTAACTCATCTTCTTGAAAGTATATAAGTAACAGTAAAATATACCGTAC
TTCTGCTAATGTTATTTGTCCCTTATTTTTCTTTTCTTGTCTTATGCTATAGTACCTAAGAATAACGACT
ATTGTTTTGAACTAAACAAAGTAGTAAAAGCACATAAAAGAATTAAGAAAATGCATCTTCCATTCGCCTG
GATAATATCGCTTATTACGGTCGTTGGAGTTACGTGCTGGATATGCAAACGGTGCTTTGATATCCGGAAT
CTCTCGCTTCCGCCTGGGCCGCCAGACAACGTGCATGAAAATGAACGCAAGTGGATGGCTTACTCACGGT
GGTCCAAAGAATCGGGCATTCAAGGTCCTCTCGTCACACTGTCCACGGCACCACACCCAATGATGGTTGT
CAGCGGACGCACAGTAATCCGAGATCTTCTGATAGGAAAGAAATCGTTTTGTTGCAGGCCACGCATACCT
ATGGCCGAGCTCATGGGTAGACAAAACAATGTTGGCTTCACGTACTACGGAAAGCGACTCATCGCGATGC
GAACCCTGCTTCACTCCGCCCTTAGCCTGACTGAAGTTACTTCCACGTGGATGGAACTCATCAACTACCA
GGCGGATGATCTTTGTAGAGATTTCATTGTGTCTCCGGAACGGTTCTACGGTCATGTTGAAGCCAATATA
CAGAAACTCATCGGACGCTTTACTTACGGCCACGAGCCAAGTCCCGAGTATCTACAAATGGCGGCCCAGG
TGTCGCGACACACTGGGAAAGCTGTGGAGGCAGGCCGATGGGCCGTGAACAGTATTCCAGCTCTTATGTG
GGTACCGGCATGGATGCCCGGTGCTGGTTTCAAAAGATACGCCATTGATGCAAGAAAGCTGTTCACGCGC
CTGCTCAATGAATCTGTTGCGCTCGTAAAACAGAGAATAGACCAAAATGAAGCGGACACGTCCTTTGTTA
AACAATCTCTGACCAACATCTCGCTATATCCATCATGTATCGATGAGTCACTTGTTATATCTTCCGCGGG
GAGCTTGTTTAGTGCAGGGACAGAGACGTTGTCAGGTACAATTCTTTCCTTTATCGTCCTCATGGCAAAC
CATGAAGATTTCCAAGACCGTGCATATGCAGAAATTCTGTCTGTTGTCGGCACAGATAGGTTTCCAAATT
GTCGAGACCGCCCATCGCTCATATTTGTGGATGCACTTATCCGAGAAGTATACCGATTCAATCCTATCGT
ACCCGTGATACACCGTAGCAACTACGAAGAGGAGGAATATGAAGAACATTTTATTCCCAAGAAGACTTGG
ATCCTCGTCAACCTGTGGTCGATTTTACATGATCCTAACGTCTATCCATCGCCAGAAACATTCTGTCCCG
AACGTTTTCTCAACTCCGATAAAGACATCAATCCCGATCCCCGCTCTTTTGTTTATGGTTTTGGACGAAG
AAGGTGTCCCGCAGTGGATTTCGCGGATACAACACTTTTTATTACCATAACTCGCCTTCTGATGGTCTTC
AAAATTTCCCCGGAGATCGTTGATGGGATTGCATACCCGCCCCTGCTGGAGATTATGGAAGGATTTACTC
CGGCTCCAAAACCGTTCCGATGTAAATTCATATCTCGGCAGGACAGCAAGCGCTTGCTATTCGATCCATT
TGACAGTACCACAGATAATTGAATTTAACTCCTTAAGTTACTTTAATGATTTAGTTTTTATTATTAATAA
TTCATGCTCATGACATCTCATATACACGTTTATAAAACTTAAATAGATTGAAAATGTATTAAAGATTCCT
CAGGGATTCGATTTTTTTGGAAGTTTTTGTTTTTTTTTCCTTGAGATGCTGTAGTATTTGGGAACAATTA
TACAATCGAAAGATATATGCTTACATTCGACCGTTTTAGCCGTGATCATTATCCTATAGTAACATAACCT
GAAGCATAACTGACACTACTATCATCAATACTTGTCACATGAGAACTCTGTGAATAATTAGGCCACTGAA
ATTTGATGCCTGAAGGACCGGCATCACGGATTTTCGATAAAGCACTTAGTATCACACTAATTGGCTTTTC
GCTAGTCTTATCTAAAAATTGCCTTTATAGTCCGTCTCTCCAGTCACGGCCTGTGTAACTGATTAATCCT
GCCTTTCTAATCACCATTCTACTGTTTAATTAAGGGATTTTGTCTTCATCAACGGCTTCCGCCCAAAAAA
AAGTATGACGTTTTGCCCGCAGGCGTGAAGCTGCCCATCTTCACGGGCCTGACCTCCTCTGCCGGAACAC
CGGCCATCTCCAACTCATAAATTGGAGAAATAAGAGAATTTCAGATTTTCAGAGGATGAAAAAAAAAAGG
TAGAGAGCATAAAAATGGGGTTCACTTTTTGGCAAAGTTACAGTATGCTTATTACATATAAATAGAGTGC
CGATAATGGCTTTTTTTCATCTTCGAAATACGCTTGCTACTGCTCTTCCAGCGTTTTTATTACTTCTTTC
TTGTTTCTCCTTAGTATATAAAATATCAAGCTACAACAAGCATACAATCAACTGTCAACTGTCAATTATA
TTATAATACACTATGAGTACCTCTTTAACTAACTACGCTCTTCCGGACAGTAGGATCGAGGTTGTGCGGC
TTAACCAGCAATATATCAGGTTCAAGAAACTTTTCGGACGTACCGGACCATTTCCGACAACTGTCGACGT
TGACGGCATCGACCATGTTCTCGAGGTTGCGGCCGGAACATGTGCTTGGACTCTGGATATCGCACATCTT
CAAGAAGTCTACACCCGCCTCCCATCGATGCCATCATCGACTCGTCCTGAGTCTACGTCAAAGCCAATTC
AGTTGTACGCCTGCGATATTAGCACAGATAAGTTTCCCCCGAGGGACGTGACGGATGCGCTCGGTATCAA
GACGTTTCAACAGGACGTTACACAACCCTTTCCCGACGAGCTTTACGGAAAGTTTGACCTCGTTCAAGCG
TTTATGCTTGTCGGTTCTTTAACAGAGGCTGGGTGGAGGAGGGCTCTGGAGAACTACCGCAGACTTCTCA
AACCCGGAGGGTTTCTCTTCATGCTCGAAACGGATGTGGCCCTGTATTCAACGAGCCTCCCACCACCACC
ACCACCGCTTTTCCCCCTTGACATCGACGGTGTTATGGACGGCCTCACGTGGATTCACAGTGCGAATCGG
TTGTTCACCGGGTTCAACATAAACCGGGACCTGGTTCCTAATATATCGTCCCGGTTGCCGGCGCTGTTAA
CGGAGCAGTCTCTCAACATCATACAAGAAGCTAAGGCTATCTCACCGGTTGGAAAGCTCTGCAAATTATA
CCGCGCGTTGGACGGCGCAGATTTATCTGATGATTGGGATGACTCTGTTCAGGGCACTCGGGATGTTTTT
CGTGGATTGGCTCAGTCAATGCTTAGAAGAAGCATGTTGGAGGTACCAAAAGGAACACCCATCACGACTC
AGGAAGGTCTGAATGAGCTTCTCGCTTGGATATTTCAGGGGTTGGAATCGGATGGGGCTTGTCATGTGAT
GACACAGTGGATAATAAGAAGGAACTGAGCGAATTTCTTATGATTTATGATTTTTATTATTAAATAAGTT
ATAAAAAAAATAAGTGTATACAAATTTTAAAGTGACTCTTAGGTTTTAAAACGAAAATTCTTATTCTTGA
GTAACTCTTTCCTGTAGGTCAGGTTGCTTTCTCAGGTATAGCATGAGGTCGCTCTTATTGACCACACCTC
TACCGGCATGCCTCTCAAATCTTTTAGCGCCAAGGACTCCAACTAATTGTATCTTGAATTTGCCTTTACG
ATCCGTTTGTCCAGTCACGGCATGTATATCTTATTAATCCTGCCTTTCTAATCACGTATTCTAATGTTCA
ATTAAGGGATTTTATCTTCATCAACGGCTCCCACGCAAAAAATGACGTTTTGCACACAGACACGAAATAC
ACCTTCCACCGGAACAACGGCCATCTCCAACTTATAAGTTGGGGAAATAAGACAATTTCAGACTTCAGAG
AATGAAAAAAAAAAAAGGTACATCACAGATGGGGTTCAGGTTTGCTACAATTGCAGGGAGCCTGTCACAT
ATAAATAGACCTCCAGTGATGATATCTTTCAGTCTTCAAACGTCTCTTGTCACAGTTCTGGTCGTTCTAT
ATCACATCTCTCTTGGTTCTACTTATTGTCTATAATATCAAGCTACAGCAAGCATACAATCAACTATCTA
CCATACCATAATACACAATGAACTCTGAGGATACCGCCGCTGACCATGGACCACCCAGTATCTCGAAAGC
TGAAGAAGGATTGGAATCTACTGGGCCTTCTGGAGAAACGCCCGCTTCTGCGCTCATCTCTGACTTTCCT
GAAGGCGGTCGCGACGGATGGTTGACCGTGTTGGGAGGTGCTCTTGTTCTCTTTTCTTCATTCGGTGCCG
CCCTCTCCTTCGGAGTCTTTCAAGACTATTACACTCGCATTTCTCTAAATGAACACTCCGCGTCGCAAAT
ATCCTGGATCGGATCCACTCAGCTGTTCCTTGATTTTGCTGTCGGCCTGCCCGCAGGGAAACTCTTCGAC
GAAGGTCATTTCAGGCTTCTTATGATTTCAGGAACTGTCTTATACAGCTTCTCGTTCTTCATGCTTTCAC
TTGCCAAACCGCATAACTACTACCAAGTCTTTCTGTCGCAGGCCATTGGTATGGGACTCGGAATGGGGCT
AGTCATCATCCCTGCTGTCTCGATACCATTGCATTACTTTAGGCGGAGGAGATTACTTGCTATGGGATTC
ATATTTGCGGGCTCCTCTCTTGGCGGTGTCATTTTCCCTATCATGCTCAACAAGCTTATCAACGGCCGTG
CTGGGTTCGCGTGGGGAATAAGGGCTGCCGCTTTCTTGTCGCTCGGGCTCTTGATCATCGCAAATTTGAT
TATGAAGCCTAGGCTACCCCTCAAAAAGGATCGATCGCCTGATACTGTGGTACCGTTGAAGAGCATATTG
ACCGATGTCGCATACCTAATCAGTGTCTTTGGAGCCTTCCTGATTTTTTGGGGGCTTTTCTTCCCTTTCT
TCTATCTCCAGCTGTTTTCGGTACTTCACGGAGTAGACGAAAAGCTTGCTTTTTACTCGTTGACGGTTCT
CAATGCGTCCACAATCTTTGGTCGCACAATTCCGAATTTCGCATCCGATAAATTTGGACCTTTGAACGTT
GCGATCCCGATGACTACCATCGCCGGCGGGCTCGTATTTGCGATGCTGGGCGCCACAAGTGTCGGCGGAA
TGTTCACATTCGCAGTCGTCTATGGATTCTTCGGTGGAGCATGTGCCTCCCGCATCGGTATCGCAATGTT
TGTCTGCGGATTTGCAATCCTCACCGGAACACCCATCACCGGGGCACTGCTCAAACCGCCTCAGTACAAC
ACCTGGACGAAGCCCGTCATCTTTAGCGCGGTGGTCATCTTGGCTGGGGTCGGATGCCTGGTGATATCAA
GGCAGATGACGGTGAAGAGGAAGGGGACGTGGAAAGTGTGAGGAGATTGATAAGACTTTTCTAGTTGCAT
ATCTTTTATATTTAAATCTTATCTATTAGTTAATTTTTTGTAATTTATCCTTATATATAGTCTGGTTATT
CTAAAATATCATTTCAGTATCTAAAAATTCCCCTCTTTTTTCAGTTATATCTTAACAGGCGACAGTCCAA
ATGTTGATTTATCCCAGTCCGATTCATCAGGGTTGTGAAGCATTTTGTCAATGGTCGAAATCACATCAGT
AATAGTGCCTCTTACTTGCCTCATAGAATTTCTTTCTCTTAACGTCACCGTTTGGTCTTTTATAGTTTCG
AAATCTATGGTGATACCAAATGGTGTTCCCAATTCATCGTTACGGGCGTATTTTTTACCAATTGAAGTAT
TGGAATCGTCAATTTTAAAGTATATCTCTCTTTTACGTAAAGCCTGCGAGATCCTCTTAAGTATAGCGGG
GAAGCCATCGTTATTCGATATTGTCGTAACAAATACTTTGATCGGCGCTATGCGGCCGCCACCGCGGTGG
AGCTCCAGCTTTTGTTCCCTTTAGTGAGGGTTAATTGCGCGCTTGGCGAGACTCAAACAAGATATATTTT
GCCCGCCTTACAGACGAAACTAGTTGGAGGTTATGGAGCATACTATCACGTGGGCGGCCACTGGTGAGTT
ACTACACCCCAGGGGCAACGTTGATGCTCCTAAAAAACTCTGGCTGGACGCAAGCCGTAACACCCGTGTC
ACTTCATAATCGTTTGCAATTCAGGGCTTGATCTACACATTACCCTGTTATCCCTATTAATTAATACGGT
TATCCACAGAATCAGGGGATAACGCAGGAAAGAACATGTGAGCAAAAGGCCAGCAAAAGGCCAGGAACCG
TAAAAAGGCCGCGTTGCTGGCGTTTTTCCATAGGCTCCGCCCCCCTGACGAGCATCACAAAAATCGACGC
TCAAGTCAGAGGTGGCGAAACCCGACAGGACTATAAAGATACCAGGCGTTTCCCCCTGGAAGCTCCCTCG
TGCGCTCTCCTGTTCCGACCCTGCCGCTTACCGGATACCTGTCCGCCTTTCTCCCTTCGGGAAGCGTGGC
GCTTTCTCATAGCTCACGCTGTAGGTATCTCAGTTCGGTGTAGGTCGTTCGCTCCAAGCTGGGCTGTGTG
CACGAACCCCCCGTTCAGCCCGACCGCTGCGCCTTATCCGGTAACTATCGTCTTGAGTCCAACCCGGTAA
GACACGACTTATCGCCACTGGCAGCAGCCACTGGTAACAGGATTAGCAGAGCGAGGTATGTAGGCGGTGC
TACAGAGTTCTTGAAGTGGTGGCCTAACTACGGCTACACTAGAAGGACAGTATTTGGTATCTGCGCTCTG
CTGAAGCCAGTTACCTTCGGAAAAAGAGTTGGTAGCTCTTGATCCGGCAAACAAACCACCGCTGGTAGCG
GTGGTTTTTTTGTTTGCAAGCAGCAGATTACGCGCAGAAAAAAAGGATCTCAAGAAGATCCTTTGATCTT
TTCTACGGGGTCTGACGCTCAGTGGAACGAAAACTCACGTTAAGGGATTTTGGTCATGAGATTATCAAAA
AGGATCTTCACCTAGATCCTTTTAAATTAAAAATGAAGTTTTAAATCAATCTAAAGTATATATGAGTAAA
CTTGGTCTGACAGTTACCAATGCTTAATCAGTGAGGCACCTATCTCAGCGATCTGTCTATTTCGTTCATC
CATAGTTGCCTGACTCCCCGTCGTGTAGATAACTACGATACGGGAGGGCTTACCATCTGGCCCCAGTGCT
GCAATGATACCGCGAGACCCACGCTCACCGGCTCCAGATTTATCAGCAATAAACCAGCCAGCCGGAAGGG
CCGAGCGCAGAAGTGGTCCTGCAACTTTATCCGCCTCCATCCAGTCTATTAATTGTTGCCGGGAAGCTAG
AGTAAGTAGTTCGCCAGTTAATAGTTTGCGCAACGTTGTTGCCATTGCTACAGGCATCGTGGTGTCACGC
TCGTCGTTTGGTATGGCTTCATTCAGCTCCGGTTCCCAACGATCAAGGCGAGTTACATGATCCCCCATGT
TGTGCAAAAAAGCGGTTAGCTCCTTCGGTCCTCCGATCGTTGTCAGAAGTAAGTTGGCCGCAGTGTTATC
ACTCATGGTTATGGCAGCACTGCATAATTCTCTTACTGTCATGCCATCCGTAAGATGCTTTTCTGTGACT
GGTGAGTACTCAACCAAGTCATTCTGAGAATAGTGTATGCGGCGACCGAGTTGCTCTTGCCCGGCGTCAA
TACGGGATAATACCGCGCCACATAGCAGAACTTTAAAAGTGCTCATCATTGGAAAACGTTCTTCGGGGCG
AAAACTCTCAAGGATCTTACCGCTGTTGAGATCCAGTTCGATGTAACCCACTCGTGCACCCAACTGATCT
TCAGCATCTTTTACTTTCACCAGCGTTTCTGGGTGAGCAAAAACAGGAAGGCAAAATGCCGCAAAAAAGG
GAATAAGGGCGACACGGAAATGTTGAATACTCATACTCTTCCTTTTTCAATATTATTGAAGCATTTATCA
GGGTTATTGTCTCATGAGCGGATACATATTTGAATGTATTTAGAAAAATAAACAAATAGGGGTTCCGCGC
ACATTTCCCCGAAAAGTGCCACCTGAACGAAGCATCTGTGCTTCATTTTGTAGAACAAAAATGCAACGCG
AGAGCGCTAATTTTTCAAACAAAGAATCTGAGCTGCATTTTTACAGAACAGAAATGCAACGCGAAAGCGC
TATTTTACCAACGAAGAATCTGTGCTTCATTTTTGTAAAACAAAAATGCAACGCGAGAGCGCTAATTTTT
CAAACAAAGAATCTGAGCTGCATTTTTACAGAACAGAAATGCAACGCGAGAGCGCTATTTTACCAACAAA
GAATCTATACTTCTTTTTTGTTCTACAAAAATGCATCCCGAGAGCGCTATTTTTCTAACAAAGCATCTTA
GATTACTTTTTTTCTCCTTTGTGCGCTCTATAATGCAGTCTCTTGATAACTTTTTGCACTGTAGGTCCGT
TAAGGTTAGAAGAAGGCTACTTTGGTGTCTATTTTCTCTTCCATAAAAAAAGCCTGACTCCACTTCCCGC
GTTTACTGATTACTAGCGAAGCTGCGGGTGCATTTTTTCAAGATAAAGGCATCCCCGATTATATTCTATA
CCGATGTGGATTGCGCATACTTTGTGAACAGAAAGTGATAGCGTTGATGATTCTTCATTGGTCAGAAAAT
TATGAACGGTTTCTTCTATTTTGTCTCTATATACTACGTATAGGAAATGTTTACATTTTCGTATTGTTTT
CGATTCACTCTATGAATAGTTCTTACTACAATTTTTTTGTCTAAAGAGTAATACTAGAGATAAACATAAA
AAATGTAGAGGTCGAGTTTAGATGCAAGTTCAAGGAGCGAAAGGTGGATGGGTAGGTTATATAGGGATAT
AGCACAGAGATATATAGCAAAGAGATACTTTTGAGCAATGTTTGTGGAAGCGGTATTCGCAATATTTTAG
TAGCTCGTTACAGTCCGGTGCGTTTTTGGTTTTTTGAAAGTGCGTCTTCAGAGCGCTTTTGGTTTTCAAA
AGCGCTCTGAAGTTCCTATACTTTCTAGAGAATAGGAACTTCGGAATAGGAACTTCAAAGCGTTTCCGAA
AACGAGCGCTTCCGAAAATGCAACGCGAGCTGCGCACATACAGCTCACTGTTCACGTCGCACCTATATCT
GCGTGTTGCCTGTATATATATATACATGAGAAGAACGGCATAGTGCGTGTTTATGCTTAAATGCGTACTT
ATATGCGTCTATTTATGTAGGATGAAAGGTAGTCTAGTACCTCCTGTGATATTATCCCATTCCATGCGGG
GTATCGTATGCTTCCTTCAGCACTACCCTTTAGCTGTTCTATATGCTGCCACTCCTCAATTGGATTAGTC
TCATCCTTCAATGCTATCATTTCCTTTGATATTGGATCATACTAAGAAACCATTATTATCATGACATTAA
CCTATAAAAATAGGCGTATCACGAGGCCCTTTCGTCTCGCGCGTTTCGGTGATGACGGTGAAAACCTCGG
CGCGCCATTACCCTGTTATCCCTAATATACAACGCAAAGAAGCTGGAAAATTGGCGAGGGAATCCTGTTT
CTGTCTATCCAAGAATGGGCATGAGGTGGCAACCGTCGTGCTAGCGTACAGGGTGCACTTTGTAACCATT
TGGGACACCGGACACTCGCTGTTTTCGAAATTACCCTTTAAGCGCGGGTATTGAACCAGGCTTATGCCCA
AGATCGTAGCAAGCATTTAAATGACGGTATCGATAAGCTTGATATCGAATTCCTGCAGCCCGGGGGATCC
ACTAGTTCTAGAGTTAATTAA
