Features (pLannotate 1.2.2; 18 found; start..end, strand, type, name):
    887..1186    +  terminator     ADH2 terminator: transcription terminator for the S. cerevisiae alcohol dehydrogenase 2 (ADH2) gene
   1994..3412    +  CDS            CYP074 (fragment): CY074_POSPM - Also known as CYP5158B2 From Postia placenta (strain ATCC 44394 / Madison 698-R) (Brown rot fungus) (Poria monticola).
   3818..4033    +  promoter       URA3 promoter: S. cerevisiae URA3
   4034..4837    +  CDS            URA3: orotidine-5'-phosphate decarboxylase, required for uracil biosynthesis; S. cerevisiae URA3; yeast auxotrophic marker, counterselectable with 5-fluoroorotic acid (5-FOA)
   4916..4967    +  misc_feature   bom (fragment): basis of mobility region from pBR322
   7277..7444    +  CDS            CTR2 (fragment): CTR2_YEAST - Experimental evidence at protein level: Swiss-Prot protein existence level 1. Provides bioavailable copper via mobilization of vacuolar copper stores and export to the cytoplasm. From Saccharomyces cerevisiae (strain ATCC 204508 / S288c) (Baker's yeast).
   9697..9879    -  CDS            MHO1 (fragment): MHO1_YEAST - Experimental evidence at protein level: Swiss-Prot protein existence level 1. Plays a role in haploid invasive growth under conditions of nutrient insufficiency, suggesting that the function of the MEMO1 family in cell motility/invasion is conserved across species. From Saccharomyces cerevisiae (strain ATCC 204508 / S288c) (Baker's yeast).
  11354..11541   +  terminator     ADH1 terminator: S. cerevisiae ADH1; transcription terminator for the S. cerevisiae alcohol dehydrogenase 1 (ADH1) gene
  13472..13828   -  CDS            GRS2 (fragment): SYG2_YEAST - Experimental evidence at protein level: Swiss-Prot protein existence level 1. Catalyzes the ATP-dependent ligation of glycine to the 3'-end of its cognate tRNA, via the formation of an aminoacyl-adenylate intermediate (Gly-AMP) (PubMed:23816885). Also produces diadenosine tetraphosphate (Ap4A), a universal pleiotropic signaling molecule needed for cell regulation pathways, by direct condensation of 2 ATPs. Thereby, may play a special role in Ap4A homeostasis (By similarity). From Saccharomyces cerevisiae (strain ATCC 204508 / S288c) (Baker's yeast).
  13826..13849   -  misc_feature   MCS (fragment): pBluescript multiple cloning site
  13862..13880   -  promoter       T3 promoter: promoter for bacteriophage T3 RNA polymerase
  14219..14807   -  rep_origin     ori: high-copy-number ColE1/pMB1/pBR322/pUC origin of replication
  14978..15838   -  CDS            AmpR: β-lactamase; bla; confers resistance to ampicillin, carbenicillin, and related antibiotics
  15839..15943   -  promoter       AmpR promoter: bla
  15970..17312   -  rep_origin     2μ ori: yeast 2μ plasmid origin of replication
  17380..17405   +  CDS            rop (fragment): Rop protein, which maintains plasmids at low copy number; rop
  17406..17435   +  CDS            rop (fragment): Rop protein, which maintains plasmids at low copy number; rop
  17670..17729   -  misc_feature   MCS (fragment): pBluescript multiple cloning site
>Addgene plasmid #115531 | pCHKU20.1-2.2 | addgene full sequence | sequence record 224232 | Addgene NGS Result
TCTTCTTCTACTATTCTCTTTTGGGTGCTCCATCTTGGAACCTACCTTGTATCATGTATACACTTTATAT
CTATTCACCTTGACTGACTACAAGACCATTTTTATTCCGATTACGGTTTTCGCCTGCTCTACAGCTCCCA
TACATTCGATCTCCAATCTTTTCCATGGAAGCACATGGATATGGATGCACCTACTGATGTGTAATGTCTC
GAATCAACTGAGAGGGGAGCAGGAAGACGCCGTGAATCGACCATGGAGACCACTGCCGTCGACCCGGATG
ACCAAGAGGCAAGCCACGACGCTCCGGTGGGCTATGGTGGTGTTATGCCTGCTCTACTCTTCCGCCTATG
GTCACCGATTAGCATACGTTACTGTCGGCCTTTTCATCACAACATACGTATACGACGATCTAGGGTTCTC
TCAGAGTCCGCTCGGAAAAAGCTTTTGTAACGTTGGTGGTTATGCGACTTTCGAGATCGGCGCCACAAAG
ATCATGGGTGCAGAACACGAGCTAGACACTACCTCACTTGCGTCCGTCTTTCTTAGCGGCATGGTGATAT
TTACTACTATCCAAGTACAGGACTATCCCGACATCGAAGGCGACACAGCGTCTGGTCGGGTCACCTTTCC
AATTTATGCACCCGAGTTCTCGCGATTATTCACTCTGTCATCGATCATTATCTGGTCCTTCGCCTTGTCA
TGGTTCTGGGATATCGGCATCCTGAGTCAGTGCTTTCTCGCAGGATTGGGAGTATACGTCGGTGCTCGTT
ACTATCTCCATCGGACACCAATCGCGGATAAAAAATCATACAAGCTCTTCAACGTTTGGCTGGTGCTGAT
ACATCTTCTTCCACTCCACGCCCGCATCCGTGTGTTTCTCTATTAGGCGGATCTCTTATGTCTTTACGAT
TTATAGTTTTCATTATCAAGTATGCCTATATTAGTATATAGCATCTTTAGATGACAGTGTTCGAAGTTTC
ACGAATAAAAGATAATATTCTACTTTTTGCTCCCACCGCGTTTGCTAGCACGAGTGAACACCATCCCTCG
CCTGTGAGTTGTACCCATTCCTCTAAACTGTAGACATGGTAGCTTCAGCAGTGTTCGTTATGTACGGCAT
CCTCCAACAAACAGTCGGTTATAGTTTGTCCTGCTCCTCTGAATCGTCTCCCTCGATATTTCTCATTTTC
CTTCGCATGCCAGCATTGAAATGATCGAAGTTCAATGATGAAACGGTAATTCTTCTGTCATTTACTCATC
TCATCTCATCAAGTTATATAATTCTATACGGATGTAATTTTTCACTTTTCGTCTTGACGTCCACCCTATA
ATTTCAATTATTGAACCCTCACGATCCAGTTCTCCAGTGACACAGCCTTTATCTGGTCAAACCTTTCTTT
CTAATCACCTATGCTGATGCTTAATTAAGGGATTTTTGTCTCCATCAACGGCATGCGCCCAAAAATGACG
TTTTTTTTAACCCATAGACACGAAACTACCCATTTTCCACCGGCCTGACCTACCACCGGAACAACGGCCA
TCTCCAACTTGCAAGTTGGGGAAATTAAGAGCATCGCAGGTTTAATGGAAGAAAAAAAAAAGGTACAGCA
CAGCGCAAATGGAGTTAGTTCCCTTATGTCACACACTCACACACAGTCGGTCAGATCAAGCATACTGGGT
GCGTATAAATAGAGTGGCCATTGCCACCCTGTTTATCTCAAAATCTGTCTTGTTAGTGGTCTTCTCCCTT
TTTCAGGTTACAATTCTCTTGTTTCTACTTAGTATATAAGTATATCAAGCTATATTAAGCATACTATCAA
CTGTCAACTCTATCCTCAAAATACAATACAAAATGAAGCGCTTGCCTTGCATTGCCCTTTCACCCTACGC
CCATCTTCCTACGCTGCGCATCATGAACTATATGCTATCCTTTCTCGTTCTACTTGTATCACTTTTGATG
CTCAGAATCATACTGAAGAGGAACACAGACAACTCTGGTGCCCATCATTATCCTCCTGGTCCGCCCGCAA
TACCCGTCCTTGGTAATATCATGACTATTCCGAACACGGGACCATGGAAATTATTCTCAAAGCTTCATCG
TGACTACGGAGAACCTATCTTCTTTTGGGGCTTAGGGAACAGCATCCTTGTTCTCAGCACAATGACTTCC
ATAACAGATCTCCTCGACAAGCGAGGGGAGAACTATTCTCATCGGCCGGTATTGACTGTTTTAGGAGAAC
TGATGGGATTGGATCGTAGCATGCCGATGTTACCGTACGGGCGTGAGTGGCGAGAGCAGAGAAAGCTCGC
CCACGTTGCCTTGAACCCATCTGCCGTGAGAAAGTATCACATCGTGCAGGAGAACCTAGCTTCTGTATTG
GCGCTTGGTATTCTCACAAACCCCGAAGGATTCTTTGATAATGTACGACTTTACGCGGAGCGCATAATAT
TCTCTGTGGTATACGGTGTGTACATCGATGGTTCCAATAATGAGTATGTCACTCAGGCAGAAGAAACCAT
GAAAATTGTGGGAGACGCAATGGTACCAGGAGCGTTCATCTGTGACTTGTTGCCTTGGATGAAGCATCTT
CCTTCGTGGTTGCCATTTCGAAAGCAAGCACATTATGGGAGAAGTATGATTGAAGCCCTTGTGACCAAAC
CCTTCGAACACGTTCAACGAGAGATGATGACGAATATCGCTGCACCATCTCTCACTCGAGAACTATTGAC
TTTGCAACGTAACGATTTCGCGTCTTTTGAGAGCTCCGTTAAGTGGGCGACTGGATCTTTATATGGTGGT
AGGCATAACATTTGGGTCTTTTCAAAGAATTTTTGTCTCGCACTGACGGGAACTGGACTGTCAGCGGGCG
GCGAAACGACTTACGCCACCATCCTTACTTTCATGATGGCAATGGCAATGAATCCCGAAACTCAACGTAA
AGCCCAAAAGGAGGTCGATGAGGTTATAGGGATACATAGACTTCCCGTCGTCTCGGACAAGACACAGCTG
AAATACGTAGCAGCTGTCATCAACGAGACAATGAGATGGCATCCTGTGTTACCGCTGGGCATCGCTCGCC
GTACGGACCATGACGATGTGTACATGGGATACTTCATACCAAAGAATACTGTTGTTTTTCCTAATGCATG
GGCGCTCACAAGGAGGCACAGCGACACGTACGATCCAGAACAATTCATCCCGGAACGTTTTATCGACCCT
TCCGAAGCAACGGACGATCCTTCCACTTATTTGTTTGGATTTGGAAGAAGAGTCTGTCCGGGTAAATCTC
TGGCGGAGAACTCGGTATTCATTGCAATCGCGACTATCCTATCTGCCCTAGATATCTCAGAAGACCCGGA
CAGTAGAATAACCCCAGCATTTACGGAAGCTTTAGTAAGGTATGATTCTCCCCGGGAGCTCTACAAATGA
ACAAATCGCTCTTAAATATATACCTAAAGAACATTAAAGCTATATTATAAGCAAAGATACGTAAATTTTG
CTTATATTATTATACACATATCATATTTCTATATTTTTAAGATTTGGTTATATAATGTACGTAATGCAAA
GGAAATAAATTTTATACATTATTGAACAGCGTCCAAGTAACTACATTATGTGCACTAATAGTTTAGCGTC
GTGAAGACTTTATTGTGTCGCGAAAAGTAAAAATTTTAAAAATTAGAGCACCTTGAACTTGCGAAAAAGG
TTCTCATCAACTGTTTAAAAGGAGGATATCAGGTCCTATTTCTGACAAACAATATACAAATTTAGTTTCA
AAGATGAATCAGTGCGCGAAGGACATAACTCATTCAATTCAATTCATCATTTTTTTTTTATTCTTTTTTT
TGATTTCGGTTTCCTTGAAATTTTTTTGATTCGGTAATCTCCGAACAGAAGGAAGAACGAAGGAAGGAGC
ACAGACTTAGATTGGTATATATACGCATATGTAGTGTTGAAGAAACATGAAATTGCCCAGTATTCTTAAC
CCAACTGCACAGAACAAAAACCTGCAGGAAACGAAGATAAATCATGTCGAAAGCTACATATAAGGAACGT
GCTGCTACTCATCCTAGTCCTGTTGCTGCCAAGCTATTTAATATCATGCACGAAAAGCAAACAAACTTGT
GTGCTTCATTGGATGTTCGTACCACCAAGGAATTACTGGAGTTAGTTGAAGCATTAGGTCCCAAAATTTG
TTTACTAAAAACACATGTGGATATCTTGACTGATTTTTCCATGGAGGGCACAGTTAAGCCGCTAAAGGCA
TTATCCGCCAAGTACAATTTTTTACTCTTCGAAGACAGAAAATTTGCTGACATTGGTAATACAGTCAAAT
TGCAGTACTCTGCGGGTGTATACAGAATAGCAGAATGGGCAGACATTACGAATGCACACGGTGTGGTGGG
CCCAGGTATTGTTAGCGGTTTGAAGCAGGCGGCAGAAGAAGTAACAAAGGAACCTAGAGGCCTTTTGATG
TTAGCAGAATTGTCATGCAAGGGCTCCCTATCTACTGGAGAATATACTAAGGGTACTGTTGACATTGCGA
AGAGCGACAAAGATTTTGTTATCGGCTTTATTGCTCAAAGAGACATGGGTGGAAGAGATGAAGGTTACGA
TTGGTTGATTATGACACCCGGTGTGGGTTTAGATGACAAGGGAGACGCATTGGGTCAACAGTATAGAACC
GTGGATGATGTGGTCTCTACAGGATCTGACATTATTATTGTTGGAAGAGGACTATTTGCAAAGGGAAGGG
ATGCTAAGGTAGAGGGTGAACGTTACAGAAAAGCAGGCTGGGAAGCATATTTGAGAAGATGCGGCCAGCA
AAACTAAAAAACTGTATTATAAGTAAATGCATGTATACTAAACTCACAAATTAGAGCTTCAATTTAATTA
TATCAGTTATTACCCTATGCGGTGTGAAATACCGCACAGATGCGTAAGGAGAAAATACCGCATCAGGATA
GGAAAAAACCGAGCTTCCTTTCATCCGGCGCGGCTGTGTTCTACATATCACTGAAGCTCCGGGTATTTTA
AGTTATACAAGGGAAAGATGCCGGCTAGACTAGCAAGTTTTAGGCTGCTTAACATTATGGATAGGCGGAT
AAAGGGCCCAAACAGGATTGTAAAGCTTAGACGCTTCTGGTTGGACAATGGTACGTTTGTGTATTAAGTA
AGGCTTGGCTGGGGATAGCAACATTGGGCAGAGTATAGAAGACCACAAAAAAAAGGTATATAAGGGCAGA
GAAGTCTTTGTAATGTGTGTAACTTCTCTTCCATGTGTAATCAGTATTTCTACTTACTTCTTAAATATAC
AGAAGTAAGACAGATAACCAACAGCCTTTCCCAGATATACATATATATCTTTATTTCAGCTTAAACAATA
ATTATATTTGTTTAACTCAAAAATAAAAAAAAAAAACCAAACTCACGCAACTAATTATTCCATAATAAAA
TAACAACATGGCGACTGTCATGTATTCTCTTCTCGTTACGAACTGCACCGTAGTTCACGTTGCTGTGCTC
ATTTCAATCGTGCTTGTATACCGCAGGCTTTTTGTAGGACGGAGATCTTCTCTTGATCCGTTGCCCTATC
CAGATGAAGAACCGGAGTGGATATGGGGTCACGAAAAACGCGTTTATGACAGCCCTCCAGGGCAGGCGTA
CTTACGGTGGATGAAGAGTGTTGGGCATACCTACCGCATTCGTGCTGCCCTTGGTGCCCCTGACGTTCTT
GTTCTGGGCGATCCGCTCGCCATTTCTTATATTCTCCAAGAGAAAATTTACGACTACCACCATAGCGCTG
TGGTACGCCCTAGGGTGGCTCGCTTCCTGGGAAAAGGCTTAGGTTGGGTCGAGGGAGAATCAGAGCATAA
ACGAATGAGACGTCTTGTCAGCCCTGCATTCTCGGCGCAAACCGTTAAAGACATGGAAGGCGAAATATTT
CAAGCGACGTCTACGGCTAGTCTCAATATCGAGGACTCGGACGGTGAAATTGGCGTAAACATATTGTCAT
GGACAAATCGAATGACCCTGAATTCCATTGGACGCGTCGCATTCTTGTACGATTTCGAAGCCGGGAAGAG
CCGCGAGGCACAGCTTATATTGGACACAAGGCGGAAGTCGCTAACCGGTATTGCTCGATACGCCTCGTTC
TTAACTCTGATGATGCTCAGGCGGTTCCCTGCTCTCAATAGCCTTCCTGTACCCGCCCTTCAGGCGCAAA
GCCTAGTCACGACAACCATAAAGTCTGTCGTGGCCAAGGAGATCATAGCGAGAGGTTCTTCAACATCTGA
TCTCCGAACTCGAGGCAAGGACCTGCTAAGCAGACTCTTGGTAGCCCATGATGAGCAGCACCTTTCAGTC
GAGGAACTACATGAGCACATATCGACATTTTTAGTTTCTGGACAGGAAACTACGAGCCAAACGGTCGCGT
TCTCCATCTTCGAGCTTTCCCGTCACCCAGAGATCCAACAGCGTCTCAGAGAAGAGTTGGACACATCTTA
CCCATCTTCTACAGGCACGCCGCAGTCACAGCTACCTTATCTGGATGCCGTGCTTAAGGAAACACTAAGG
ATGTATCCTGCCCTTCCGTACATGGAACGTGTCGCAACTAAATCTGATAGAATTCCGCTTCAAACGCCCA
TCAGTCACGGTGGAGATCAGGCGCTACGGGACATTCGTGTTGAAAAGGGTCAGACCGTCATCATCCCAAT
CATATCTCTTCACCGCTCTGATGCTATCTGGGGCGATGGAAGTGTCTTTCGTCCCGAACGATGGCTTGAA
GCTTTACCTCATGAGGCACAGCGTCTTCCAGGGTGGTCCAACTTACTTGCATTCAGTGATGGACCCAGAG
CATGCCCTGGAATGCGAATGGCGATATTTGGGTCAAAGCTTATATTAAGCTCTCTTGTCAAGAAATATCG
CATAGAAAGTAATAACTCAGAAGTAGTTCTCAGGATTTCGTCAAGTTTGCAGCCTTGGGTGATTGATGAT
TCGGACCAAGGTCCGCAAGTGCCTGTAACGCTGCACATGCGGTAAAGTGCTTTTAACTAAGAATTATTAG
TCTTTTCTGCTTATTTTTTCATCATAGTTTAGAACACTTTATATTAACGAATAGTTTATGAATCTATTTA
GGTTTAAAAATTGATACAGTTTTATAAGTTACTTTTTCAAAGACTCGTGCTGTCTATTGCATAATGCACT
GGAAGGAGAAAAAAAAGGTGCACACGCGTGGCTTTTTCTTGAATTTGCAGTTTGAAAAATAACTACATGG
ATGATAAGAAAACATGGAGTACAGTCACTTTGAGAACCTTCAATCAGCTGGTAACGTCTTCGTTAATTGG
ATACTCAAAAAAGATGGATAGCATGAATCACAAGATGGAAGGAAATGCGGGCCACGACCACAGTGATATG
CATATGGGAGATGGAGATGATACCTCCATTGGGCCGATGAAGTTAGTCGACGGATAGAAGCGGTTGTCCC
CTTTCCCGGCGAGCCGGCAGTCGGGCCGAGGTTCGGATAAATTTTGTATTGTGTTTTGATTCTGTCATGA
GTATTACTTATGTTCTCTTTAGGTAACCCCAGGTTAATCAATCACAGTTTCATACCGGCTAGTATTCAAA
TTATGACTTTTCTTCTGCAGTGTCAGCCTTACGACGATTATCTATGAGCTTTGAATATAGTTTGCCGTGA
TTCGTATCTTTAATTGGATAATAAAATGCGAAGGATCGATGACCCTTATTATTATTTTTCTACACTGGCT
ACCGATTTAACTCATCTTCTTGAAAGTATATAAGTAACAGTAAAATATACCGTACTTCTGCTAATGTTAT
TTGTCCCTTATTTTTCTTTTCTTGTCTTATGCTATAGTACCTAAGAATAACGACTATTGTTTTGAACTAA
ACAAAGTAGTAAAAGCACATAAAAGAATTAAGAAAATGCATCTTCCATTCGCCTGGATAATATCGCTTAT
TACGGTCGTTGGAGTTACGTGCTGGATATGCAAACGGTGCTTTGATATCCGGAATCTCTCGCTTCCGCCT
GGGCCGCCAGACAACGTGCATGAAAATGAACGCAAGTGGATGGCTTACTCACGGTGGTCCAAAGAATCGG
GCATTCAAGGTCCTCTCGTCACACTGTCCACGGCACCACACCCAATGATGGTTGTCAGCGGACGCACAGT
AATCCGAGATCTTCTGATAGGAAAGAAATCGTTTTGTTGCAGGCCACGCATACCTATGGCCGAGCTCATG
GGTAGACAAAACAATGTTGGCTTCACGTACTACGGAAAGCGACTCATCGCGATGCGAACCCTGCTTCACT
CCGCCCTTAGCCTGACTGAAGTTACTTCCACGTGGATGGAACTCATCAACTACCAGGCGGATGATCTTTG
TAGAGATTTCATTGTGTCTCCGGAACGGTTCTACGGTCATGTTGAAGCCAATATACAGAAACTCATCGGA
CGCTTTACTTACGGCCACGAGCCAAGTCCCGAGTATCTACAAATGGCGGCCCAGGTGTCGCGACACACTG
GGAAAGCTGTGGAGGCAGGCCGATGGGCCGTGAACAGTATTCCAGCTCTTATGTGGGTACCGGCATGGAT
GCCCGGTGCTGGTTTCAAAAGATACGCCATTGATGCAAGAAAGCTGTTCACGCGCCTGCTCAATGAATCT
GTTGCGCTCGTAAAACAGAGAATAGACCAAAATGAAGCGGACACGTCCTTTGTTAAACAATCTCTGACCA
ACATCTCGCTATATCCATCATGTATCGATGAGTCACTTGTTATATCTTCCGCGGGGAGCTTGTTTAGTGC
AGGGACAGAGACGTTGTCAGGTACAATTCTTTCCTTTATCGTCCTCATGGCAAACCATGAAGATTTCCAA
GACCGTGCATATGCAGAAATTCTGTCTGTTGTCGGCACAGATAGGTTTCCAAATTGTCGAGACCGCCCAT
CGCTCATATTTGTGGATGCACTTATCCGAGAAGTATACCGATTCAATCCTATCGTACCCGTGATACACCG
TAGCAACTACGAAGAGGAGGAATATGAAGAACATTTTATTCCCAAGAAGACTTGGATCCTCGTCAACCTG
TGGTCGATTTTACATGATCCTAACGTCTATCCATCGCCAGAAACATTCTGTCCCGAACGTTTTCTCAACT
CCGATAAAGACATCAATCCCGATCCCCGCTCTTTTGTTTATGGTTTTGGACGAAGAAGGTGTCCCGCAGT
GGATTTCGCGGATACAACACTTTTTATTACCATAACTCGCCTTCTGATGGTCTTCAAAATTTCCCCGGAG
ATCGTTGATGGGATTGCATACCCGCCCCTGCTGGAGATTATGGAAGGATTTACTCCGGCTCCAAAACCGT
TCCGATGTAAATTCATATCTCGGCAGGACAGCAAGCGCTTGCTATTCGATCCATTTGACAGTACCACAGA
TAATTGAATTTAACTCCTTAAGTTACTTTAATGATTTAGTTTTTATTATTAATAATTCATGCTCATGACA
TCTCATATACACGTTTATAAAACTTAAATAGATTGAAAATGTATTAAAGATTCCTCAGGGATTCGATTTT
TTTGGAAGTTTTTGTTTTTTTTTCCTTGAGATGCTGTAGTATTTGGGAACAATTATACAATCGAAAGATA
TATGCTTACATTCGACCGTTTTAGCCGTGATCATTATCCTATAGTAACATAACCTGAAGCATAACTGACA
CTACTATCATCAATACTTGTCACATGAGAACTCTGTGAATAATTAGGCCACTGAAATTTGATGCCTGAAG
GACCGGCATCACGGATTTTCGATAAAGCACTTAGTATCACACTAATTGGCTTTTCGCTAGTCTTATCTAA
AAATTGCCTTTATAGTCCGTCTCTCCAGTCACGGCCTGTGTAACTGATTAATCCTGCCTTTCTAATCACC
ATTCTACTGTTTAATTAAGGGATTTTGTCTTCATCAACGGCTTCCGCCCAAAAAAAAGTATGACGTTTTG
CCCGCAGGCGTGAAGCTGCCCATCTTCACGGGCCTGACCTCCTCTGCCGGAACACCGGCCATCTCCAACT
CATAAATTGGAGAAATAAGAGAATTTCAGATTTTCAGAGGATGAAAAAAAAAAGGTAGAGAGCATAAAAA
TGGGGTTCACTTTTTGGCAAAGTTACAGTATGCTTATTACATATAAATAGAGTGCCGATAATGGCTTTTT
TTCATCTTCGAAATACGCTTGCTACTGCTCTTCCAGCGTTTTTATTACTTCTTTCTTGTTTCTCCTTAGT
ATATAAAATATCAAGCTACAACAAGCATACAATCAACTGTCAACTGTCAATTATATTATAATACACTATG
AGTACCTCTTTAACTAACTACGCTCTTCCGGACAGTAGGATCGAGGTTGTGCGGCTTAACCAGCAATATA
TCAGGTTCAAGAAACTTTTCGGACGTACCGGACCATTTCCGACAACTGTCGACGTTGACGGCATCGACCA
TGTTCTCGAGGTTGCGGCCGGAACATGTGCTTGGACTCTGGATATCGCACATCTTCAAGAAGTCTACACC
CGCCTCCCATCGATGCCATCATCGACTCGTCCTGAGTCTACGTCAAAGCCAATTCAGTTGTACGCCTGCG
ATATTAGCACAGATAAGTTTCCCCCGAGGGACGTGACGGATGCGCTCGGTATCAAGACGTTTCAACAGGA
CGTTACACAACCCTTTCCCGACGAGCTTTACGGAAAGTTTGACCTCGTTCAAGCGTTTATGCTTGTCGGT
TCTTTAACAGAGGCTGGGTGGAGGAGGGCTCTGGAGAACTACCGCAGACTTCTCAAACCCGGAGGGTTTC
TCTTCATGCTCGAAACGGATGTGGCCCTGTATTCAACGAGCCTCCCACCACCACCACCACCGCTTTTCCC
CCTTGACATCGACGGTGTTATGGACGGCCTCACGTGGATTCACAGTGCGAATCGGTTGTTCACCGGGTTC
AACATAAACCGGGACCTGGTTCCTAATATATCGTCCCGGTTGCCGGCGCTGTTAACGGAGCAGTCTCTCA
ACATCATACAAGAAGCTAAGGCTATCTCACCGGTTGGAAAGCTCTGCAAATTATACCGCGCGTTGGACGG
CGCAGATTTATCTGATGATTGGGATGACTCTGTTCAGGGCACTCGGGATGTTTTTCGTGGATTGGCTCAG
TCAATGCTTAGAAGAAGCATGTTGGAGGTACCAAAAGGAACACCCATCACGACTCAGGAAGGTCTGAATG
AGCTTCTCGCTTGGATATTTCAGGGGTTGGAATCGGATGGGGCTTGTCATGTGATGACACAGTGGATAAT
AAGAAGGAACTGAGCGAATTTCTTATGATTTATGATTTTTATTATTAAATAAGTTATAAAAAAAATAAGT
GTATACAAATTTTAAAGTGACTCTTAGGTTTTAAAACGAAAATTCTTATTCTTGAGTAACTCTTTCCTGT
AGGTCAGGTTGCTTTCTCAGGTATAGCATGAGGTCGCTCTTATTGACCACACCTCTACCGGCATGCCTCT
CAAATCTTTTAGCGCCAAGGACTCCAACTAATTGTATCTTGAATTTGCCTTTACGATCCGTTTGTCCAGT
CACGGCATGTATATCTTATTAATCCTGCCTTTCTAATCACGTATTCTAATGTTCAATTAAGGGATTTTAT
CTTCATCAACGGCTCCCACGCAAAAAATGACGTTTTGCACACAGACACGAAATACACCTTCCACCGGAAC
AACGGCCATCTCCAACTTATAAGTTGGGGAAATAAGACAATTTCAGACTTCAGAGAATGAAAAAAAAAAA
GGTACATCACAGATGGGGTTCAGGTTTGCTACAATTGCAGGGAGCCTGTCACATATAAATAGACCTCCAG
TGATGATATCTTTCAGTCTTCAAACGTCTCTTGTCACAGTTCTGGTCGTTCTATATCACATCTCTCTTGG
TTCTACTTATTGTCTATAATATCAAGCTACAGCAAGCATACAATCAACTATCTACCATACCATAATACAC
AATGAACTCTGAGGATACCGCCGCTGACCATGGACCACCCAGTATCTCGAAAGCTGAAGAAGGATTGGAA
TCTACTGGGCCTTCTGGAGAAACGCCCGCTTCTGCGCTCATCTCTGACTTTCCTGAAGGCGGTCGCGACG
GATGGTTGACCGTGTTGGGAGGTGCTCTTGTTCTCTTTTCTTCATTCGGTGCCGCCCTCTCCTTCGGAGT
CTTTCAAGACTATTACACTCGCATTTCTCTAAATGAACACTCCGCGTCGCAAATATCCTGGATCGGATCC
ACTCAGCTGTTCCTTGATTTTGCTGTCGGCCTGCCCGCAGGGAAACTCTTCGACGAAGGTCATTTCAGGC
TTCTTATGATTTCAGGAACTGTCTTATACAGCTTCTCGTTCTTCATGCTTTCACTTGCCAAACCGCATAA
CTACTACCAAGTCTTTCTGTCGCAGGCCATTGGTATGGGACTCGGAATGGGGCTAGTCATCATCCCTGCT
GTCTCGATACCATTGCATTACTTTAGGCGGAGGAGATTACTTGCTATGGGATTCATATTTGCGGGCTCCT
CTCTTGGCGGTGTCATTTTCCCTATCATGCTCAACAAGCTTATCAACGGCCGTGCTGGGTTCGCGTGGGG
AATAAGGGCTGCCGCTTTCTTGTCGCTCGGGCTCTTGATCATCGCAAATTTGATTATGAAGCCTAGGCTA
CCCCTCAAAAAGGATCGATCGCCTGATACTGTGGTACCGTTGAAGAGCATATTGACCGATGTCGCATACC
TAATCAGTGTCTTTGGAGCCTTCCTGATTTTTTGGGGGCTTTTCTTCCCTTTCTTCTATCTCCAGCTGTT
TTCGGTACTTCACGGAGTAGACGAAAAGCTTGCTTTTTACTCGTTGACGGTTCTCAATGCGTCCACAATC
TTTGGTCGCACAATTCCGAATTTCGCATCCGATAAATTTGGACCTTTGAACGTTGCGATCCCGATGACTA
CCATCGCCGGCGGGCTCGTATTTGCGATGCTGGGCGCCACAAGTGTCGGCGGAATGTTCACATTCGCAGT
CGTCTATGGATTCTTCGGTGGAGCATGTGCCTCCCGCATCGGTATCGCAATGTTTGTCTGCGGATTTGCA
ATCCTCACCGGAACACCCATCACCGGGGCACTGCTCAAACCGCCTCAGTACAACACCTGGACGAAGCCCG
TCATCTTTAGCGCGGTGGTCATCTTGGCTGGGGTCGGATGCCTGGTGATATCAAGGCAGATGACGGTGAA
GAGGAAGGGGACGTGGAAAGTGTGAGGAGATTGATAAGACTTTTCTAGTTGCATATCTTTTATATTTAAA
TCTTATCTATTAGTTAATTTTTTGTAATTTATCCTTATATATAGTCTGGTTATTCTAAAATATCATTTCA
GTATCTAAAAATTCCCCTCTTTTTTCAGTTATATCTTAACAGGCGACAGTCCAAATGTTGATTTATCCCA
GTCCGATTCATCAGGGTTGTGAAGCATTTTGTCAATGGTCGAAATCACATCAGTAATAGTGCCTCTTACT
TGCCTCATAGAATTTCTTTCTCTTAACGTCACCGTTTGGTCTTTTATAGTTTCGAAATCTATGGTGATAC
CAAATGGTGTTCCCAATTCATCGTTACGGGCGTATTTTTTACCAATTGAAGTATTGGAATCGTCAATTTT
AAAGTATATCTCTCTTTTACGTAAAGCCTGCGAGATCCTCTTAAGTATAGCGGGGAAGCCATCGTTATTC
GATATTGTCGTAACAAATACTTTGATCGGCGCTATGCGGCCGCCACCGCGGTGGAGCTCCAGCTTTTGTT
CCCTTTAGTGAGGGTTAATTGCGCGCTTGGCGAGACTCAAACAAGATATATTTTGCCCGCCTTACAGACG
AAACTAGTTGGAGGTTATGGAGCATACTATCACGTGGGCGGCCACTGGTGAGTTACTACACCCCAGGGGC
AACGTTGATGCTCCTAAAAAACTCTGGCTGGACGCAAGCCGTAACACCCGTGTCACTTCATAATCGTTTG
CAATTCAGGGCTTGATCTACACATTACCCTGTTATCCCTATTAATTAATACGGTTATCCACAGAATCAGG
GGATAACGCAGGAAAGAACATGTGAGCAAAAGGCCAGCAAAAGGCCAGGAACCGTAAAAAGGCCGCGTTG
CTGGCGTTTTTCCATAGGCTCCGCCCCCCTGACGAGCATCACAAAAATCGACGCTCAAGTCAGAGGTGGC
GAAACCCGACAGGACTATAAAGATACCAGGCGTTTCCCCCTGGAAGCTCCCTCGTGCGCTCTCCTGTTCC
GACCCTGCCGCTTACCGGATACCTGTCCGCCTTTCTCCCTTCGGGAAGCGTGGCGCTTTCTCATAGCTCA
CGCTGTAGGTATCTCAGTTCGGTGTAGGTCGTTCGCTCCAAGCTGGGCTGTGTGCACGAACCCCCCGTTC
AGCCCGACCGCTGCGCCTTATCCGGTAACTATCGTCTTGAGTCCAACCCGGTAAGACACGACTTATCGCC
ACTGGCAGCAGCCACTGGTAACAGGATTAGCAGAGCGAGGTATGTAGGCGGTGCTACAGAGTTCTTGAAG
TGGTGGCCTAACTACGGCTACACTAGAAGAACAGTATTTGGTATCTGCGCTCTGCTGAAGCCAGTTACCT
TCGGAAAAAGAGTTGGTAGCTCTTGATCCGGCAAACAAACCACCGCTGGTAGCGGTGGTTTTTTTGTTTG
CAAGCAGCAGATTACGCGCAGAAAAAAAGGATCTCAAGAAGATCCTTTGATCTTTTCTACGGGGTCTGAC
GCTCAGTGGAACGAAAACTCACGTTAAGGGATTTTGGTCATGAGATTATCAAAAAGGATCTTCACCTAGA
TCCTTTTAAATTAAAAATGAAGTTTTAAATCAATCTAAAGTATATATGAGTAAACTTGGTCTGACAGTTA
CCAATGCTTAATCAGTGAGGCACCTATCTCAGCGATCTGTCTATTTCGTTCATCCATAGTTGCCTGACTC
CCCGTCGTGTAGATAACTACGATACGGGAGGGCTTACCATCTGGCCCCAGTGCTGCAATGATACCGCGAG
ACCCACGCTCACCGGCTCCAGATTTATCAGCAATAAACCAGCCAGCCGGAAGGGCCGAGCGCAGAAGTGG
TCCTGCAACTTTATCCGCCTCCATCCAGTCTATTAATTGTTGCCGGGAAGCTAGAGTAAGTAGTTCGCCA
GTTAATAGTTTGCGCAACGTTGTTGCCATTGCTACAGGCATCGTGGTGTCACGCTCGTCGTTTGGTATGG
CTTCATTCAGCTCCGGTTCCCAACGATCAAGGCGAGTTACATGATCCCCCATGTTGTGCAAAAAAGCGGT
TAGCTCCTTCGGTCCTCCGATCGTTGTCAGAAGTAAGTTGGCCGCAGTGTTATCACTCATGGTTATGGCA
GCACTGCATAATTCTCTTACTGTCATGCCATCCGTAAGATGCTTTTCTGTGACTGGTGAGTACTCAACCA
AGTCATTCTGAGAATAGTGTATGCGGCGACCGAGTTGCTCTTGCCCGGCGTCAATACGGGATAATACCGC
GCCACATAGCAGAACTTTAAAAGTGCTCATCATTGGAAAACGTTCTTCGGGGCGAAAACTCTCAAGGATC
TTACCGCTGTTGAGATCCAGTTCGATGTAACCCACTCGTGCACCCAACTGATCTTCAGCATCTTTTACTT
TCACCAGCGTTTCTGGGTGAGCAAAAACAGGAAGGCAAAATGCCGCAAAAAAGGGAATAAGGGCGACACG
GAAATGTTGAATACTCATACTCTTCCTTTTTCAATATTATTGAAGCATTTATCAGGGTTATTGTCTCATG
AGCGGATACATATTTGAATGTATTTAGAAAAATAAACAAATAGGGGTTCCGCGCACATTTCCCCGAAAAG
TGCCACCTGAACGAAGCATCTGTGCTTCATTTTGTAGAACAAAAATGCAACGCGAGAGCGCTAATTTTTC
AAACAAAGAATCTGAGCTGCATTTTTACAGAACAGAAATGCAACGCGAAAGCGCTATTTTACCAACGAAG
AATCTGTGCTTCATTTTTGTAAAACAAAAATGCAACGCGAGAGCGCTAATTTTTCAAACAAAGAATCTGA
GCTGCATTTTTACAGAACAGAAATGCAACGCGAGAGCGCTATTTTACCAACAAAGAATCTATACTTCTTT
TTTGTTCTACAAAAATGCATCCCGAGAGCGCTATTTTTCTAACAAAGCATCTTAGATTACTTTTTTTCTC
CTTTGTGCGCTCTATAATGCAGTCTCTTGATAACTTTTTGCACTGTAGGTCCGTTAAGGTTAGAAGAAGG
CTACTTTGGTGTCTATTTTCTCTTCCATAAAAAAAGCCTGACTCCACTTCCCGCGTTTACTGATTACTAG
CGAAGCTGCGGGTGCATTTTTTCAAGATAAAGGCATCCCCGATTATATTCTATACCGATGTGGATTGCGC
ATACTTTGTGAACAGAAAGTGATAGCGTTGATGATTCTTCATTGGTCAGAAAATTATGAACGGTTTCTTC
TATTTTGTCTCTATATACTACGTATAGGAAATGTTTACATTTTCGTATTGTTTTCGATTCACTCTATGAA
TAGTTCTTACTACAATTTTTTTGTCTAAAGAGTAATACTAGAGATAAACATAAAAAATGTAGAGGTCGAG
TTTAGATGCAAGTTCAAGGAGCGAAAGGTGGATGGGTAGGTTATATAGGGATATAGCACAGAGATATATA
GCAAAGAGATACTTTTGAGCAATGTTTGTGGAAGCGGTATTCGCAATATTTTAGTAGCTCGTTACAGTCC
GGTGCGTTTTTGGTTTTTTGAAAGTGCGTCTTCAGAGCGCTTTTGGTTTTCAAAAGCGCTCTGAAGTTCC
TATACTTTCTAGAGAATAGGAACTTCGGAATAGGAACTTCAAAGCGTTTCCGAAAACGAGCGCTTCCGAA
AATGCAACGCGAGCTGCGCACATACAGCTCACTGTTCACGTCGCACCTATATCTGCGTGTTGCCTGTATA
TATATATACATGAGAAGAACGGCATAGTGCGTGTTTATGCTTAAATGCGTACTTATATGCGTCTATTTAT
GTAGGATGAAAGGTAGTCTAGTACCTCCTGTGATATTATCCCATTCCATGCGGGGTATCGTATGCTTCCT
TCAGCACTACCCTTTAGCTGTTCTATATGCTGCCACTCCTCAATTGGATTAGTCTCATCCTTCAATGCTA
TCATTTCCTTTGATATTGGATCATACTAAGAAACCATTATTATCATGACATTAACCTATAAAAATAGGCG
TATCACGAGGCCCTTTCGTCTCGCGCGTTTCGGTGATGACGGTGAGCGCGTTTCGGTGATGACGGTGAAA
ACCTCGGCGCGCCATTACCCTGTTATCCCTAATATACAACGCAAAGAAGCTGGAAAATTGGCGAGGGAAT
CCTGTTTCTGTCTATCCAAGAATGGGCATGAGGTGGCAACCGTCGTGCTAGCGTACAGGGTGCACTTTGT
AACCATTTGGGACACCGGACACTCGCTGTTTTCGAAATTACCCTTTAAGCGCGGGTATTGAACCAGGCTT
ATGCCCAAGATCGTAGCAAGCATTTAAATGACGGTATCGATAAGCTTGATATCGAATTCCTGCAGCCCGG
GGGATCCACTAGTTCTAGATTAATTAATATCTAAAAATTGCCTTATGATCCGTCTCTCCGGTTACAGCCT
GTGTAACTGATTAATCCTGCCTTTCTAATCACCATTCTAATGTTTTAATTAAGGGATTTTGTCTTCATTA
ACGGCTTTCGCTCATAAAAATGTTATGACGTTTTGCCCGCAGGCGGGAAACCATCCACTTCACGAGACTG
ATCTCCTCTGCCGGAACACCGGGCATCTCCAACTTATAAGTTGGAGAAATAAGAGAATTTCAGATTGAGA
GAATGAAAAAAAAAAAAAAAAAAAAGGCAGAGGAGAGCATAGAAATGGGGTTCACTTTTTGGTAAAGCTA
TAGCATGCCTATCACATATAAATAGAGTGCCAGTAGCGACTTTTTTCACACTCGAAATACTCTTACTACT
GCTCTCTTGTTGTTTTTATCACTTCTTGTTTCTTCTTGGTAAATAGAATATCAAGCTACAAAAAGCATAC
AATCAACTATCAACTATTAACTATATCGTAATACACAATGCT
